Addgene plasmid #105604: pUA66 PcspA GFP Linker
Purpose: Expresses GFP under temperature sensitive promoter PcspA
Depositing lab: Pamela Silver. Depositing organization: Harvard Medical School. Publication: Rational Design of Evolutionarily Stable Microbial Kill Switches. Stirling F, Bitzan L, O'Keefe S, Redfield E, Oliver JWK, Way J, Silver PA. Mol Cell. 2017 Nov 16;68(4):686-697.e3. doi: 10.1016/j.molcel.2017.10.033. PubMed 29149596.
Backbone
  Vector backbone: pUA66
  Backbone size w/o insert (bp): 3200
  Total vector size (bp): 4494
  Vector type: Bacterial Expression, Synthetic Biology
Growth in bacteria
  Bacterial resistance: Kanamycin, 50 μg/mL
  Growth temperature: 37°C
  Growth strain: DH5alpha
  Copy number: Low Copy
Gene/Insert
  Gene/Insert name: GFP
  Species: Synthetic
  Promoter: PcspA
  Cloning method: Gibson Cloning
  Sequencing primers: 5′ GGCGGCAAGAAAGCCATCCAG; 3′ GCATCACCTTCACCCTCTCCACTG
Terms and licenses: Academic/Nonprofit Terms; Industry Terms: Not Available to Industry
How to cite: pUA66 PcspA GFP Linker was a gift from Pamela Silver (Addgene plasmid # 105604 ; http://n2t.net/addgene:105604 ; RRID:Addgene_105604)
