[The description below was written by a language model from this plasmid's Addgene catalogue record and pLannotate feature annotations shown in this document.]
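Description:
pUA66 PcspA GFP Linker is a 4,494 bp low-copy bacterial reporter plasmid built on the pUA66 backbone for use in E. coli and classed as a bacterial expression and synthetic biology vector. It replicates from the pSC101 origin, which depends on the plasmid-encoded Rep101 (RepA) protein and accounts for the low copy number. Selection is by kanamycin through a neo/nptII aminoglycoside phosphotransferase gene, which is followed by a lambda t0 terminator. A short fragment of the Tn5 transposase coding sequence lies beside the resistance gene. It is most likely a non-functional remnant of the transposon from which the marker was derived.

The payload is a temperature-responsive reporter cassette assembled by Gibson cloning. A fragment of the promoter from the E. coli cold shock gene cspA is followed by the cspA 5' untranslated region. In the native gene, this long leader contributes to cold induction. The cassette drives GFPmut2, a rapidly maturing Aequorea victoria GFP variant. Downstream of the reporter are a remnant of the pUC18/19 multiple cloning site and the rrnB T1 terminator. An unannotated stretch of about 57 bp separates the 5'UTR from the GFP coding sequence. This may correspond to the "Linker" in the name, but the record does not define it.

The stated purpose is to express GFP under the temperature-sensitive PcspA promoter, so that fluorescence reports promoter activity as a function of temperature. The associated work concerns evolutionarily stable microbial kill switches, which suggests the plasmid was used to characterise PcspA as a temperature-sensing input. The depositor and sequencing-verified records carry the same ten features in the same order and differ only in their numbering start point.
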