Features (pLannotate 1.2.2; 10 found; start..end, strand, type, name):
      2..121     -  CDS            tnpA (fragment): TN5P_ECOLX - Also known as tnp. Experimental evidence at protein level: Swiss-Prot protein existence level 1. Mediates transposition of transposon Tn5 by a 'cut and paste' mechanism. First, the monomeric transposase binds the 19 bp inverted DNA repeats flanking the transposon. Then, dimerization of the DNA- bound transposase creates a synaptic DNA complex. After nicking of the first DNA strand, excision of the transposon proceeds through a series of intermediates. The transposase then mediates the insertion of the transposon at a new site by strand transfer. The activity of the wild- type tran
    189..241     +  promoter       cspA promoter (fragment): cspA; promoter of the E. coli cold shock protein cspA gene (Mitta et al., 1997)
    268..397     +  5'UTR          cspA 5'UTR: cspA; 5'UTR of the E. coli cold shock protein cspA gene (Mitta et al., 1997)
    455..1168    +  CDS            GFPmut2: GFPmut2 is a basic (constitutively fluorescent) green fluorescent protein published in 1996, derived from Aequorea victoria. It is reported to be a very rapidly-maturing weak dimer.
   1179..1198    +  misc_feature   MCS (fragment): pUC18/19 multiple cloning site
   1209..1295    +  terminator     rrnB T1 terminator: Escherichia coli rrnB; transcription terminator T1 from the E. coli rrnB gene
   1833..2783    -  CDS            Rep101: RepA protein needed for replication with the pSC101 origin; rep101
   2831..3053    -  rep_origin     pSC101 ori: low-copy replication origin that requires the Rep101 protein
   3545..3639    -  terminator     lambda t0 terminator: transcription terminator from phage lambda
   3673..4464    -  CDS            neo: KKA2_KLEPN - Also known as kan, nptII. Experimental evidence at protein level: Swiss-Prot protein existence level 1. Resistance to kanamycin, neomycin, paromomycin, ribostamycin, butirosin and gentamicin B. From Klebsiella pneumoniae.
>Addgene plasmid #105604 | pUA66 PcspA GFP Linker | depositor full sequence | sequence record 199780 | pUA66 PcspA GFP Linker sequence 4494 bps
AGATCTTGATCCCCTGCGCCATCAGATCCTTGGCGGCAAGAAAGCCATCCAGTTTACTTTGCAGGGCTTC
CCAACCTTACCAGAGGGCGCCCCAGCTGGCAATTCCGACGTCTAAGAAACCATTATTATCATGACATTAA
CCTATAAAAATAGGCGTATCACGAGGCCCTTTCGTCTTCACCTCGATGATATGAAAAATAATTGTTGCAT
CACCCGCCAATGCGTGGCTTAATGCACATCAACGGTTTGACGTACAGACCATTAAAGCAGTGTAGTAAGG
CAAGTCCCTTCAAGAGTTATCGTTGATACCCCTCGTAGTGCACATTCCTTTAACGCTTCAAAATCTGTAA
AGCACGCCATATCGCCGAAAGGCACACTTAATTATTAAAGGTAATACACTATGTCCGGTAAAATGACTGG
TATCGTAAAATGGTTCAACGGTGGAGGTGGAAGCATGAGTAAAGGAGAAGAACTTTTCACTGGAGTTGTC
CCAATTCTTGTTGAATTAGATGGTGATGTTAATGGGCACAAATTTTCTGTCAGTGGAGAGGGTGAAGGTG
ATGCAACATACGGAAAACTTACCCTTAAATTTATTTGCACTACTGGAAAACTACCTGTTCCATGGCCAAC
ACTTGTCACTACTTTCGCGTATGGTCTTCAATGCTTTGCGAGATACCCAGATCATATGAAACAGCATGAC
TTTTTCAAGAGTGCCATGCCCGAAGGTTATGTACAGGAAAGAACTATATTTTTCAAAGATGACGGGAACT
ACAAGACACGTGCTGAAGTCAAGTTTGAAGGTGATACCCTTGTTAATAGAATCGAGTTAAAAGGTATTGA
TTTTAAAGAAGATGGAAACATTCTTGGACACAAATTGGAATACAACTATAACTCACACAATGTATACATC
ATGGCAGACAAACAAAAGAATGGAATCAAAGTTAACTTCAAAATTAGACACAACATTGAAGATGGAAGCG
TTCAACTAGCAGACCATTATCAACAAAATACTCCAATTGGCGATGGCCCTGTCCTTTTACCAGACAACCA
TTACCTGTCCACACAATCTGCCCTTTCGAAAGATCCCAACGAAAAGAGAGACCACATGGTCCTTCTTGAG
TTTGTAACAGCTGCTGGGATTACCCATGGTATGGATGAATTGTACAAATAAATGTCCAGACCTGCAGGCA
TGCAAGCTCTAGAGGCATCAAATAAAACGAAAGGCTCAGTCGAAAGACTGGGCCTTTCGTTTTATCTGTT
GTTTGTCGGTGAACGCTCTCCTGAGTAGGACAAATCCGCCGCCCTAGACCTAGGGTACGGGTTTTGCTGC
CCGCAAACGGGCTGTTCTGGTGTTGCTAGTTTGTTATCAGAATCGCAGATCCGGCTTCAGCCGGTTTGCC
GGCTGAAAGCGCTATTTCTTCCAGAATTGCCATGATTTTTTCCCCACGGGAGGCGTCACTGGCTCCCGTG
TTGTCGGCAGCTTTGATTCGATAAGCAGCATCGCCTGTTTCAGGCTGTCTATGTGTGACTGTTGAGCTGT
AACAAGTTGTCTCAGGTGTTCAATTTCATGTTCTAGTTGCTTTGTTTTACTGGTTTCACCTGTTCTATTA
GGTGTTACATGCTGTTCATCTGTTACATTGTCGATCTGTTCATGGTGAACAGCTTTGAATGCACCAAAAA
CTCGTAAAAGCTCTGATGTATCTATCTTTTTTACACCGTTTTCATCTGTGCATATGGACAGTTTTCCCTT
TGATATGTAACGGTGAACAGTTGTTCTACTTTTGTTTGTTAGTCTTGATGCTTCACTGATAGATACAAGA
GCCATAAGAACCTCAGATCCTTCCGTATTTAGCCAGTATGTTCTCTAGTGTGGTTCGTTGTTTTTGCGTG
AGCCATGAGAACGAACCATTGAGATCATACTTACTTTGCATGTCACTCAAAAATTTTGCCTCAAAACTGG
TGAGCTGAATTTTTGCAGTTAAAGCATCGTGTAGTGTTTTTCTTAGTCCGTTATGTAGGTAGGAATCTGA
TGTAATGGTTGTTGGTATTTTGTCACCATTCATTTTTATCTGGTTGTTCTCAAGTTCGGTTACGAGATCC
ATTTGTCTATCTAGTTCAACTTGGAAAATCAACGTATCAGTCGGGCGGCCTCGCTTATCAACCACCAATT
TCATATTGCTGTAAGTGTTTAAATCTTTACTTATTGGTTTCAAAACCCATTGGTTAAGCCTTTTAAACTC
ATGGTAGTTATTTTCAAGCATTAACATGAACTTAAATTCATCAAGGCTAATCTCTATATTTGCCTTGTGA
GTTTTCTTTTGTGTTAGTTCTTTTAATAACCACTCATAAATCCTCATAGAGTATTTGTTTTCAAAAGACT
TAACATGTTCCAGATTATATTTTATGAATTTTTTTAACTGGAAAAGATAAGGCAATATCTCTTCACTAAA
AACTAATTCTAATTTTTCGCTTGAGAACTTGGCATAGTTTGTCCACTGGAAAATCTCAAAGCCTTTAACC
AAAGGATTCCTGATTTCCACAGTTCTCGTCATCAGCTCTCTGGTTGCTTTAGCTAATACACCATAAGCAT
TTTCCCTACTGATGTTCATCATCTGAGCGTATTGGTTATAAGTGAACGATACCGTCCGTTCTTTCCTTGT
AGGGTTTTCAATCGTGGGGTTGAGTAGTGCCACACAGCATAAAATTAGCTTGGTTTCATGCTCCGTTAAG
TCATAGCGACTAATCGCTAGTTCATTTGCTTTGAAAACAACTAATTCAGACATACATCTCAATTGGTCTA
GGTGATTTTAATCACTATACCAATTGAGATGGGCTAGTCAATGATAATTACTAGTCCTTTTCCTTTGAGT
TGTGGGTATCTGTAAATTCTGCTAGACCTTTGCTGGAAAACTTGTAAATTCTGCTAGACCCTCTGTAAAT
TCCGCTAGACCTTTGTGTGTTTTTTTTGTTTATATTCAAGTGGTTATAATTTATAGAATAAAGAAAGAAT
AAAAAAAGATAAAAAGAATAGATCCCAGCCCTGTGTATAACTCACTACTTTAGTCAGTTCCGCAGTATTA
CAAAAGGATGTCGCAAACGCTGTTTGCTCCTCTACAAAACAGACCTTAAAACCCTAAAGGCTTAAGTAGC
GCCGTCGCAAGCTCCGGCAAATCGCTGAATATTCCTTTTGTCTCCGACCATCAGGCACCTGAGTCGCTGT
CTTTTTCGTCACATTCAGTTCGCTGCGCTCACGGCTCTGGCAGTGAATGGGGGTAAATGGCACTACAGGC
GCCTTTTATGGATTCATGCAAGGAAACTACCCATAATACAAGAAAAGCCCGTCACGGGCTTCTCAGGGCG
TTTTATGGCGGGTCTGCTATGTGGTGCTATCTGACTTTTTGCTGTTCAGCAGTTCCTGCCCTCTGATTTT
CCAGTCTGACCACTTCGGATTATCCCGTGACAGGTCATTCAGACTGGCTAATGCACCCAGTAAGGCAGCG
GTATCATCAACAGGCTTACCCGTCTTACTGTCCCTAGTGCTTGGATTCTCACCAATAAAAAACGCCCGGC
GGCAACCGAGCGTTCTGAACAAATCCAGATGGAGTTCTGAGGTCATTACTGGATCTATCAACAGGAGTCC
AAGCGAGCTCTCGAACCCCAGAGTCCCGCTCAGAAGAACTCGTCAAGAAGGCGATAGAAGGCGATGCGCT
GCGAATCGGGAGCGGCGATACCGTAAAGCACGAGGAAGCGGTCAGCCCATTCGCCGCCAAGCTCTTCAGC
AATATCACGGGTAGCCAACGCTATGTCCTGATAGCGGTCCGCCACACCCAGCCGGCCACAGTCGATGAAT
CCAGAAAAGCGGCCATTTTCCACCATGATATTCGGCAAGCAGGCATCGCCATGGGTCACGACGAGATCCT
CGCCGTCGGGCATGCGCGCCTTGAGCCTGGCGAACAGTTCGGCTGGCGCGAGCCCCTGATGCTCTTCGTC
CAGATCATCCTGATCGACAAGACCGGCTTCCATCCGAGTACGTGCTCGCTCGATGCGATGTTTCGCTTGG
TGGTCGAATGGGCAGGTAGCCGGATCAAGCGTATGCAGCCGCCGCATTGCATCAGCCATGATGGATACTT
TCTCGGCAGGAGCAAGGTGAGATGACAGGAGATCCTGCCCCGGCACTTCGCCCAATAGCAGCCAGTCCCT
TCCCGCTTCAGTGACAACGTCGAGCACAGCTGCGCAAGGAACGCCCGTCGTGGCCAGCCACGATAGCCGC
GCTGCCTCGTCCTGCAGTTCATTCAGGGCACCGGACAGGTCGGTCTTGACAAAAAGAACCGGGCGCCCCT
GCGCTGACAGCCGGAACACGGCGGCATCAGAGCAGCCGATTGTCTGTTGTGCCCAGTCATAGCCGAATAG
CCTCTCCACCCAAGCGGCCGGAGAACCTGCGTGCAATCCATCTTGTTCAATCATGCGAAACGATCCTCAT
CCTGTCTCTTGATC
