Features (pLannotate 1.2.2; 10 found; start..end, strand, type, name):
    794..913     -  CDS            tnpA (fragment): TN5P_ECOLX - Also known as tnp. Experimental evidence at protein level: Swiss-Prot protein existence level 1. Mediates transposition of transposon Tn5 by a 'cut and paste' mechanism. First, the monomeric transposase binds the 19 bp inverted DNA repeats flanking the transposon. Then, dimerization of the DNA- bound transposase creates a synaptic DNA complex. After nicking of the first DNA strand, excision of the transposon proceeds through a series of intermediates. The transposase then mediates the insertion of the transposon at a new site by strand transfer. The activity of the wild- type tran
    981..1033    +  promoter       cspA promoter (fragment): cspA; promoter of the E. coli cold shock protein cspA gene (Mitta et al., 1997)
   1060..1189    +  5'UTR          cspA 5'UTR: cspA; 5'UTR of the E. coli cold shock protein cspA gene (Mitta et al., 1997)
   1247..1960    +  CDS            GFPmut2: GFPmut2 is a basic (constitutively fluorescent) green fluorescent protein published in 1996, derived from Aequorea victoria. It is reported to be a very rapidly-maturing weak dimer.
   1971..1990    +  misc_feature   MCS (fragment): pUC18/19 multiple cloning site
   2001..2087    +  terminator     rrnB T1 terminator: Escherichia coli rrnB; transcription terminator T1 from the E. coli rrnB gene
   2625..3575    -  CDS            Rep101: RepA protein needed for replication with the pSC101 origin; rep101
   3623..3845    -  rep_origin     pSC101 ori: low-copy replication origin that requires the Rep101 protein
   4337..4431    -  terminator     lambda t0 terminator: transcription terminator from phage lambda
   4465..762     -  CDS            neo (across the origin): KKA2_KLEPN - Also known as kan, nptII. Experimental evidence at protein level: Swiss-Prot protein existence level 1. Resistance to kanamycin, neomycin, paromomycin, ribostamycin, butirosin and gentamicin B. From Klebsiella pneumoniae.
>Addgene plasmid #105604 | pUA66 PcspA GFP Linker | addgene full sequence | sequence record 205131 | Addgene NGS Result
GATGCGCTGCGAATCGGGAGCGGCGATACCGTAAAGCACGAGGAAGCGGTCAGCCCATTCGCCGCCAAGC
TCTTCAGCAATATCACGGGTAGCCAACGCTATGTCCTGATAGCGGTCCGCCACACCCAGCCGGCCACAGT
CGATGAATCCAGAAAAGCGGCCATTTTCCACCATGATATTCGGCAAGCAGGCATCGCCATGGGTCACGAC
GAGATCCTCGCCGTCGGGCATGCGCGCCTTGAGCCTGGCGAACAGTTCGGCTGGCGCGAGCCCCTGATGC
TCTTCGTCCAGATCATCCTGATCGACAAGACCGGCTTCCATCCGAGTACGTGCTCGCTCGATGCGATGTT
TCGCTTGGTGGTCGAATGGGCAGGTAGCCGGATCAAGCGTATGCAGCCGCCGCATTGCATCAGCCATGAT
GGATACTTTCTCGGCAGGAGCAAGGTGAGATGACAGGAGATCCTGCCCCGGCACTTCGCCCAATAGCAGC
CAGTCCCTTCCCGCTTCAGTGACAACGTCGAGCACAGCTGCGCAAGGAACGCCCGTCGTGGCCAGCCACG
ATAGCCGCGCTGCCTCGTCCTGCAGTTCATTCAGGGCACCGGACAGGTCGGTCTTGACAAAAAGAACCGG
GCGCCCCTGCGCTGACAGCCGGAACACGGCGGCATCAGAGCAGCCGATTGTCTGTTGTGCCCAGTCATAG
CCGAATAGCCTCTCCACCCAAGCGGCCGGAGAACCTGCGTGCAATCCATCTTGTTCAATCATGCGAAACG
ATCCTCATCCTGTCTCTTGATCAGATCTTGATCCCCTGCGCCATCAGATCCTTGGCGGCAAGAAAGCCAT
CCAGTTTACTTTGCAGGGCTTCCCAACCTTACCAGAGGGCGCCCCAGCTGGCAATTCCGACGTCTAAGAA
ACCATTATTATCATGACATTAACCTATAAAAATAGGCGTATCACGAGGCCCTTTCGTCTTCACCTCGATG
ATATGAAAAATAATTGTTGCATCACCCGCCAATGCGTGGCTTAATGCACATCAACGGTTTGACGTACAGA
CCATTAAAGCAGTGTAGTAAGGCAAGTCCCTTCAAGAGTTATCGTTGATACCCCTCGTAGTGCACATTCC
TTTAACGCTTCAAAATCTGTAAAGCACGCCATATCGCCGAAAGGCACACTTAATTATTAAAGGTAATACA
CTATGTCCGGTAAAATGACTGGTATCGTAAAATGGTTCAACGGTGGAGGTGGAAGCATGAGTAAAGGAGA
AGAACTTTTCACTGGAGTTGTCCCAATTCTTGTTGAATTAGATGGTGATGTTAATGGGCACAAATTTTCT
GTCAGTGGAGAGGGTGAAGGTGATGCAACATACGGAAAACTTACCCTTAAATTTATTTGCACTACTGGAA
AACTACCTGTTCCATGGCCAACACTTGTCACTACTTTCGCGTATGGTCTTCAATGCTTTGCGAGATACCC
AGATCATATGAAACAGCATGACTTTTTCAAGAGTGCCATGCCCGAAGGTTATGTACAGGAAAGAACTATA
TTTTTCAAAGATGACGGGAACTACAAGACACGTGCTGAAGTCAAGTTTGAAGGTGATACCCTTGTTAATA
GAATCGAGTTAAAAGGTATTGATTTTAAAGAAGATGGAAACATTCTTGGACACAAATTGGAATACAACTA
TAACTCACACAATGTATACATCATGGCAGACAAACAAAAGAATGGAATCAAAGTTAACTTCAAAATTAGA
CACAACATTGAAGATGGAAGCGTTCAACTAGCAGACCATTATCAACAAAATACTCCAATTGGCGATGGCC
CTGTCCTTTTACCAGACAACCATTACCTGTCCACACAATCTGCCCTTTCGAAAGATCCCAACGAAAAGAG
AGACCACATGGTCCTTCTTGAGTTTGTAACAGCTGCTGGGATTACACATGGCATGGATGAACTATACAAA
TAAATGTCCAGACCTGCAGGCATGCAAGCTCTAGAGGCATCAAATAAAACGAAAGGCTCAGTCGAAAGAC
TGGGCCTTTCGTTTTATCTGTTGTTTGTCGGTGAACGCTCTCCTGAGTAGGACAAATCCGCCGCCCTAGA
CCTAGGGTACGGGTTTTGCTGCCCGCAAACGGGCTGTTCTGGTGTTGCTAGTTTGTTATCAGAATCGCAG
ATCCGGCTTCAGCCGGTTTGCCGGCTGAAAGCGCTATTTCTTCCAGAATTGCCATGATTTTTTCCCCACG
GGAGGCGTCACTGGCTCCCGTGTTGTCGGCAGCTTTGATTCGATAAGCAGCATCGCCTGTTTCAGGCTGT
CTATGTGTGACTGTTGAGCTGTAACAAGTTGTCTCAGGTGTTCAATTTCATGTTCTAGTTGCTTTGTTTT
ACTGGTTTCACCTGTTCTATTAGGTGTTACATGCTGTTCATCTGTTACATTGTCGATCTGTTCATGGTGA
ACAGCTTTGAATGCACCAAAAACTCGTAAAAGCTCTGATGTATCTATCTTTTTTACACCGTTTTCATCTG
TGCATATGGACAGTTTTCCCTTTGATATGTAACGGTGAACAGTTGTTCTACTTTTGTTTGTTAGTCTTGA
TGCTTCACTGATAGATACAAGAGCCATAAGAACCTCAGATCCTTCCGTATTTAGCCAGTATGTTCTCTAG
TGTGGTTCGTTGTTTTTGCGTGAGCCATGAGAACGAACCATTGAGATCATACTTACTTTGCATGTCACTC
AAAAATTTTGCCTCAAAACTGGTGAGCTGAATTTTTGCAGTTAAAGCATCGTGTAGTGTTTTTCTTAGTC
CGTTATGTAGGTAGGAATCTGATGTAATGGTTGTTGGTATTTTGTCACCATTCATTTTTATCTGGTTGTT
CTCAAGTTCGGTTACGAGATCCATTTGTCTATCTAGTTCAACTTGGAAAATCAACGTATCAGTCGGGCGG
CCTCGCTTATCAACCACCAATTTCATATTGCTGTAAGTGTTTAAATCTTTACTTATTGGTTTCAAAACCC
ATTGGTTAAGCCTTTTAAACTCATGGTAGTTATTTTCAAGCATTAACATGAACTTAAATTCATCAAGGCT
AATCTCTATATTTGCCTTGTGAGTTTTCTTTTGTGTTAGTTCTTTTAATAACCACTCATAAATCCTCATA
GAGTATTTGTTTTCAAAAGACTTAACATGTTCCAGATTATATTTTATGAATTTTTTTAACTGGAAAAGAT
AAGGCAATATCTCTTCACTAAAAACTAATTCTAATTTTTCGCTTGAGAACTTGGCATAGTTTGTCCACTG
GAAAATCTCAAAGCCTTTAACCAAAGGATTCCTGATTTCCACAGTTCTCGTCATCAGCTCTCTGGTTGCT
TTAGCTAATACACCATAAGCATTTTCCCTACTGATGTTCATCATCTGAGCGTATTGGTTATAAGTGAACG
ATACCGTCCGTTCTTTCCTTGTAGGGTTTTCAATCGTGGGGTTGAGTAGTGCCACACAGCATAAAATTAG
CTTGGTTTCATGCTCCGTTAAGTCATAGCGACTAATCGCTAGTTCATTTGCTTTGAAAACAACTAATTCA
GACATACATCTCAATTGGTCTAGGTGATTTTAATCACTATACCAATTGAGATGGGCTAGTCAATGATAAT
TACTAGTCCTTTTCCTTTGAGTTGTGGGTATCTGTAAATTCTGCTAGACCTTTGCTGGAAAACTTGTAAA
TTCTGCTAGACCCTCTGTAAATTCCGCTAGACCTTTGTGTGTTTTTTTTGTTTATATTCAAGTGGTTATA
ATTTATAGAATAAAGAAAGAATAAAAAAAGATAAAAAGAATAGATCCCAGCCCTGTGTATAACTCACTAC
TTTAGTCAGTTCCGCAGTATTACAAAAGGATGTCGCAAACGCTGTTTGCTCCTCTACAAAACAGACCTTA
AAACCCTAAAGGCTTAAGTAGCACCCTCGCAAGCTCGGGCAAATCGCTGAATATTCCTTTTGTCTCCGAC
CATCAGGCACCTGAGTCGCTGTCTTTTTCGTGACATTCAGTTCGCTGCGCTCACGGCTCTGGCAGTGAAT
GGGGGTAAATGGCACTACAGGCGCCTTTTATGGATTCATGCAAGGAAACTACCCATAATACAAGAAAAGC
CCGTCACGGGCTTCTCAGGGCGTTTTATGGCGGGTCTGCTATGTGGTGCTATCTGACTTTTTGCTGTTCA
GCAGTTCCTGCCCTCTGATTTTCCAGTCTGACCACTTCGGATTATCCCGTGACAGGTCATTCAGACTGGC
TAATGCACCCAGTAAGGCAGCGGTATCATCAACAGGCTTACCCGTCTTACTGTCCCTAGTGCTTGGATTC
TCACCAATAAAAAACGCCCGGCGGCAACCGAGCGTTCTGAACAAATCCAGATGGAGTTCTGAGGTCATTA
CTGGATCTATCAACAGGAGTCCAAGCGAGCTCTCGAACCCCAGAGTCCCGCTCAGAAGAACTCGTCAAGA
AGGCGATAGAAGGC
